Addgene plasmid #37632: FUGW-H1-GFP-neomycin
Purpose: (Empty Backbone)
Depositing lab: Valeri Vasioukhin. Depositing organization: Fred Hutchinson Cancer Center. Publication: Alpha-E-catenin binds to dynamitin and regulates dynactin-mediated intracellular traffic. Lien WH, Gelfand VI, Vasioukhin V. J Cell Biol. 2008 Dec 15. 183(6):989-97. 10.1083/jcb.200805041 PubMed 19075109.
Backbone
  Vector backbone: FUGW
  Backbone manufacturer: David Baltimore (Addgene Plasmid #14883)
  Modifications to backbone: FUGW was modified by placing internal ribosome entry site (IRES) and neomycin sequences downstream from EGFP and cloning of human H1 promoter followed by unique BamHI–EcoRI sites upstream from the ubiquitin promoter
  Vector type: Mammalian Expression, Lentiviral
  Selectable markers: G418
Growth in bacteria
  Bacterial resistance: Ampicillin, 100 μg/mL
  Growth temperature: 37°C
  Growth strain: Stbl3
  Copy number: High Copy
Gene/Insert
  Cloning method: Restriction Enzyme
  Sequencing primers: 5′ H1; 3′ EGFP-N
Terms and licenses: Academic/Nonprofit Terms; Industry Terms: Not Available to Industry
Depositor comments: Subclone shRNA oligos into the unique BamHI-EcoRI sites downstream of the H1 promoter
How to cite: FUGW-H1-GFP-neomycin was a gift from Valeri Vasioukhin (Addgene plasmid # 37632 ; http://n2t.net/addgene:37632 ; RRID:Addgene_37632)
