[The description below was written by a language model from this plasmid's Addgene catalogue record.]
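Description:
FUGW-H1-GFP-neomycin is an empty lentiviral backbone for shRNA-mediated knockdown in mammalian cells, derived from the FUGW lentiviral transfer vector. It is maintained in bacteria as a high-copy plasmid under ampicillin selection. The recommended host is a recombination-deficient strain, as is usual for plasmids carrying the repeated long terminal repeat sequences of lentiviral vectors. No feature table accompanies the record, so the details of the viral elements and the plasmid's size are not documented here beyond what the FUGW parentage implies.

Two modifications distinguish it from the parent. First, a human H1 promoter, an RNA polymerase III promoter commonly used to drive short hairpin RNAs, was placed upstream of the ubiquitin promoter and is followed by unique BamHI and EcoRI sites. Annealed shRNA oligonucleotides are cloned into these sites, and no hairpin is present in the deposited construct. Second, an internal ribosome entry site and a neomycin resistance sequence were added downstream of EGFP. The ubiquitin promoter therefore produces a single bicistronic transcript that encodes both the fluorescent reporter and the drug marker.

This arrangement allows transduced cells to be identified or sorted by GFP fluorescence and enriched by G418 selection, while the independent H1 cassette expresses the hairpin from the same integrated provirus. The vector is suited to stable gene silencing in cells that are transduced with packaged virus, with reporter and selection linked to shRNA delivery. The associated publication concerns alpha-E-catenin and dynactin-mediated intracellular traffic, which suggests it was built for knockdown experiments in that context.
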