>Addgene plasmid #37632 | FUGW-H1-GFP-neomycin | addgene partial sequence | sequence record 49483 | EGFP-C 5'-CATGGTCCTGCTGGAGTTCGTG-3'
AAGCGGCCGCCAGCACAGTGGTCGACCAATTCCGGTTATTTTCCACCATATTGCCGTCTTTTGGCAATGT
GAGGGCCCGGACACCTGGCCCTGTCTTCTTGACGAGCATTCCTAGGGGTCTTTCCCCTCTCGCCAAAGGA
ATGCAAGGTCTGTTGAATGTCGTGAAGGAAGCAGTTCCTCTGGAAGCTTCTTGAAGACAAACAACGTCTG
TAGCGACCCTTTGCAGGCAGCGGAACCCCCCACCTGGCGACAGGTGCCTCTGCGGCCAAAAGCCACGTGT
ATAAGATACACCTGCAAAGGCGGCACAACCCCAGTGCCACGTTGTGAGTTGGATAGTTGTGGAAAGAGTC
AAATGGCTCTCCTCAAGCGTATTCAACAAGGGGCTGAAGGATGCCCAGAAGGTACCCCATTGTATGGGAT
CTGATCTGGGGCCTCGGTGCACATGCTTTACATGTGTTTAGTCGAGGTTAAAAAACGTCTAGGCCCCCCG
AACCACGGGGACGTGGTTTTCCTTTGAAAAACACGATGATAATACCATGATTGAACAAGATGGATTGCAC
GCAGGTTCTCCGGCCGCTTGGGTGGAGAGGCTATTCGGCTATGACTGGGCACAACAGACAATCGGCTGCT
CTGATGCCGCCGTGTTCCGGCTGTCAGCGCAGGGGCGCCCGGTTCTTTTTGTCAAGACCGACCTGTCCGG
TGCCCTGAATGAACTGCAGGACGAGGCAGCGCGGCTATCGTGGCTGGCCACGACGGGCGTTCCTTGCGCA
GCTGTGCTCGACGTTGTCACTGAAGCGGGAAGGGACTGGCTGCTATTGGGCGAAGTGCCGGGGCAGGATC
TCCTGTCATCTCACCTTGCTCCTGC
