>Addgene plasmid #37632 | FUGW-H1-GFP-neomycin | addgene partial sequence | sequence record 49820 | H1 5'-tcgctatgtgttctgggaaa-3'
AGTTCTGTATGAGACCACGGATCCGTGGATCAGTGGCTGATTATTCAAGAGTTAATCAGCGACTGATCCA
CTTTTTTGGAATTAAGGGCGAATTCGATTAACCAAACTGGATCTCTGCTGTCCCTGTAATAAACCCGAAA
ATTTTGAATTTTTGTAATTTGTTTTTGTAATTCTTTAGTTTGTATGTCTGTTGCTATTATGTCTACTATT
CTTTCCCCTGCACTGTACCCCCCAATCCCCCCTTTTCTTTTAAAATTGTGGATGAATACTGCCATTTGTC
TGCAGAATTGGCGCACGCAGTGCCGATCCGTTCACTAATCGAATGGATCTGTCTCTGTCTCTCTCTCCAC
CTTCTTCTTCTATTCCTTCGGGCCTGTCGGGTCCCCTCGGGGTTGGGAGGTGGGTCTGAAACGATAATGG
TGAATATCCCTGCCTAACTCTATTCACTATAGAAAGTACAGCAAAAACTATTCTTAAACCTACCAAGCCT
CCTACTATCATTATGAATAATTTTATATACCACAGCCAATTTGTTATGTTAAACCAATTCCACAAACTTG
CCCATTTATCTAATTCCAATAATTCTTGTTCATTCTTTTCTTGCTGGTTTTGCGATTCTTCAATTAAGGA
GTGTATTAAGCTTGTGTAATTGTTAATTTCTCTGTCCCACTCCATCCAGGTCGTGTGATTCCAAATCTGT
TCCAGAGATTTATTACTCCAACTAGCATTCCAAGGCACAGCAGTGGTGCAAATGAGTTTTCCAGAGCAAC
CCCAAATCCCCAGGAGCTGTTGATCCTTTAGGTATCTTTCCA
